>Addgene plasmid #232478 | pB-TR-hSOD1 | addgene full sequence | sequence record 471680 | Addgene NGS Result
ACTCTTCCTTTTTCAATATTATTGAAGCATTTATCAGGGTTATTGTCTCATGAGCGGATACATATTTGAA
TGTATTTAGAAAAATAAACAAATAGGGGTTCCGCGCACATTTCCCCGAAAAGTGCCACCTAAATTGTAAG
CGTTAATATTTTGTTAAAATTCGCGTTAAATTTTTGTTAAATCAGCTCATTTTTTAACCAATAGGCCGAA
ATCGGCAAAATCCCTTATAAATCAAAAGAATAGACCGAGATAGGGT
[37 nt withheld, positions 257-293]
AAAGAACGTGGACTCCAACGTCAAAGG
[49 nt withheld, positions 321-369]
T
[91 nt withheld, positions 371-461]
G
[124 nt withheld, positions 463-586]
CCCATTCGCCATTCAGGCTGCGCAACTGTTGGGAAGGGCGATCGGTGCGGGCCTCTTCGCTATTACGCCA
GCTGGCGAAAGGGGGATGTGCTGCAAGGCGATTAAGTTGGGTAACGCCAGGGTTTTCCCAGTCACGACGT
TGTAAAACGACGGCCAGTGAGCGCGCCTCGTTCATTCACGTTTTTGAACCCGTGGAGGACGGGCAGACTC
GCGGTGCAAATGTGTTTTACAGCGTGATGGAGCAGATGAAGATGCTCGACACGCTGCAGAACACGCAGCT
AGATTAACCCTAGAAAGATAATCATATTGTGACGTACGTTAAAGATAATCATGTGTAAAATTGACGCATG
TGTTTTATCGGTCTGTATATCGAGGTTTATTTATTAATTTGAATAGATATTAAGTTTTATTATATTTACA
CTTACATACTAATAATAAATTCAACAAACAATTTATTTATGTTTATTTATTTATTAAAAAAAACAAAAAC
TCAAAATTTCTTCTATAAAGTAACAAAACTTTTATGAGGGACAGCCCCCCCCCAAAGCCCCCAGGGATGT
AATTACGTCCCTCCCCCGCTAGGGGGCAGCAGCGAGCCGCCCGGGGCTCCGCTCCGGTCCGGCGCTCCCC
CCGCATCCCCGAGCCGGCAGCGTGCGGGGACAGCCCGGGCACGGGGAAGGTGGCACGGGATCGCTTTCCT
CTGAACGCTTCTCGCTGCTCTTTGAGCCTGCAGACACCTGGGGGGATACGGGGAAAAGGCCTCCACGGCC
AGACTAGTTATTAATAGTAATCAATTACGGGGTCATTAGTTCATAGCCCATATATGGAGTTCCGCGTTAC
ATAACTTACGGTAAATGGCCCGCCTGGCTGACCGCCCAACGACCCCCGCCCATTGACGTCAATAATGACG
TATGTTCCCATAGTAACGCCAATAGGGACTTTCCATTGACGTCAATGGGTGGAGTATTTACGGTAAACTG
CCCACTTGGCAGTACATCAAGTGTATCATATGCCAAGTACGCCCCCTATTGACGTCAATGACGGTAAATG
GCCCGCCTGGCATTATGCCCAGTACATGACATTATGGGACTTTCCTACTTGGCAGTACATCTACGTATTA
GTCATCGCTATTACCATGGTGATGCGGTTTTGGCAGTACATCAATGGGCGTGGATAGCGGTTTGACTCAC
GGGGATTTCCAAGTCTCCACCCCATTGACGTCAATGGGAGTTTGTTTTGGCACCAAAATCAACGGGACTT
TCCAAAATGTCGTAACAACTCCGCCCCATTGACGCAAATGGGCGGTAGGCGTGTACGGTGGGAGGTCTAT
ATAAGCAGAGCTCTCCCTATCAGTGATAGAGATCTCCCTATCAGTGATAGAGATCGTCGACGAGCTCGTT
TAGTGAACCGTCAGATCGCCTGGAGACGCCATCCACGCTGTTTTGACCTCCATAGAAGACACCGGGACCG
ATCCAGCCTCCGGACTCTAGCGGTCTAGGCTAGCATGGCGACGAAGGCCGTGTGCGTGCTGAAGGGCGAC
GGCCCAGTGCAGGGCATCATCAATTTCGAGCAGAAGGAAAGTAATGGACCAGTGAAGGTGTGGGGAAGCA
TTAAAGGACTGACTGAAGGCCTGCATGGATTCCATGTTCATGAGTTTGGAGATAATACAGCAGGCTGTAC
CAGTGCAGGTCCTCACTTTAATCCTCTATCCAGAAAACACGGTGGGCCAAAGGATGAAGAGAGGCATGTT
GGAGACTTGGGCAATGTGACTGCTGACAAAGATGGTGTGGCCGATGTGTCTATTGAAGATTCTGTGATCT
CACTCTCAGGAGACCATTGCATCATTGGCCGCACACTGGTGGTCCATGAAAAAGCAGATGACTTGGGCAA
AGGTGGAAATGAAGAAAGTACAAAGACAGGAAACGCTGGAAGTCGTTTGGCTTGTGGTGTAATTGGGATC
GCCCAAGACTACAAGGACGACGACGACAAGTGAGCGGCCGCGCCCCTCTCCCTCCCCCCCCCCTAACGTT
ACTGGCCGAAGCCGCTTGGAATAAGGCCGGTGTGCGTTTGTCTATATGTTATTTTCCACCATATTGCCGT
CTTTTGGCAATGTGAGGGCCCGGAAACCTGGCCCTGTCTTCTTGACGAGCATTCCTAGGGGTCTTTCCCC
TCTCGCCAAAGGAATGCAAGGTCTGTTGAATGTCGTGAAGGAAGCAGTTCCTCTGGAAGCTTCTTGAAGA
CAAACAACGTCTGTAGCGACCCTTTGCAGGCAGCGGAACCCCCCACCTGGCGACAGGTGCCTCTGCGGCC
AAAAGCCACGTGTATAAGATACACCTGCAAAGGCGGCACAACCCCAGTGCCACGTTGTGAGTTGGATAGT
TGTGGAAAGAGTCAAATGGCTCTCCTCAAGCGTATTCAACAAGGGGCTGAAGGATGCCCAGAAGGTACCC
CATTGTATGGGATCTGATCTGGGGCCTCGGTGCACATGCTTTACATGTGTTTAGTCGAGGTTAAAAAAAC
GTCTAGGCCCCCCGAACCACGGGGACGTGGTTTTCCTTTGAAAAACACGATGATAATATGGCCACAACCA
TGGCGTCCGGAATGGAGAGCGACGAGAGCGGCCTGCCCGCCATGGAGATCGAGTGCCGCATCACCGGCAC
CCTGAACGGCGTGGAGTTCGAGCTGGTGGGCGGCGGAGAGGGCACCCCCAAGCAGGGCCGCATGACCAAC
AAGATGAAGAGCACCAAAGGCGCCCTGACCTTCAGCCCCTACCTGCTGAGCCACGTGATGGGCTACGGCT
TCTACCACTTCGGCACCTACCCCAGCGGCTACGAGAACCCCTTCCTGCACGCCATCAACAACGGCGGCTA
CACCAACACCCGCATCGAGAAGTACGAGGACGGCGGCGTGCTGCACGTGAGCTTCAGCTACCGCTACGAG
GCCGGCCGCGTGATCGGCGACTTCAAGGTGGTGGGCACCGGCTTCCCCGAGGACAGCGTGATCTTCACCG
ACAAGATCATCCGCAGCAACGCCACCGTGGAGCACCTGCACCCCATGGGCGATAACGTGCTGGTGGGCAG
CTTCGCCCGCACCTTCAGCCTGCGCGACGGCGGCTACTACAGCTTCGTGGTGGACAGCCACATGCACTTC
AAGAGCGCCATCCACCCCAGCATCCTGCAGAACGGGGGCCCCATGTTCGCCTTCCGCCGCGTGGAGGAGC
TGCACAGCAACACCGAGCTGGGCATCGTGGAGTACCAGCACGCCTTCAAGACCCCCATCGCCTTCGCCAG
ATCCCGCGCTCAGTCGTCCAATTCTGCCGTGGACGGCACCGCCGGACCCGGCTCCACCGGATCTCGCTAG
AGCTGAATCTAAGTCGACGGATCTGCGATCGCTCCGGTGCCCGTCAGTGGGCAGAGCGCACATCGCCCAC
AGTCCCCGAGAAGTTGGGGGGAGGGGTCGGCAATTGAACGGGTGCCTAGAGAAGGTGGCGCGGGGTAAAC
TGGGAAAGTGATGTCGTGTACTGGCTCCGCCTTTTTCCCGAGGGTGGGGGAGAACCGTATATAAGTGCAG
TAGTCGCCGTGAACGTTCTTTTTCGCAACGGGTTTGCCGCCAGAACACAGCTGAAGCTTCGAGGGGCTCG
CATCTCTCCTTCACGCGCCCGCCGCCCTACCTGAGGCCGCCATCCACGCCGGTTGAGTCGCGTTCTGCCG
CCTCCCGCCTGTGGTGCCTCCTGAACTGCGTCCGCCGTCTAGGTAAGTTTAAAGCTCAGGTCGAGACCGG
GCCTTTGTCCGGCGCTCCCTTGGAGCCTACCTAGACTCAGCCGGCTCTCCACGCTTTGCCTGACCCTGCT
TGCTCAACTCTACGTCTTTGTTTCGTTTTCTGTTCTGCGCCGTTACAGATCCAAGCTGTGACCGGCGCCT
ACTCTAGAGCCGCCACCATGTCCAGATTAGATAAAAGTAAAGTGATTAACAGCGCATTAGAGCTGCTTAA
TGAGGTCGGAATCGAAGGTTTAACAACCCGTAAACTCGCCCAGAAGCTAGGTGTAGAGCAGCCTACATTG
TATTGGCATGTAAAAAATAAGCGGGCTTTGCTCGACGCCTTAGCCATTGAGATGTTAGATAGGCACCATA
CTCACTTTTGCCCTTTAGAAGGGGAAAGCTGGCAAGATTTTTTACGTAATAACGCTAAAAGTTTTAGATG
TGCTTTACTAAGTCATCGCGATGGAGCAAAAGTACATTTAGGTACACGGCCTACAGAAAAACAGTATGAA
ACTCTCGAAAATCAATTAGCCTTTTTATGCCAACAAGGTTTTTCACTAGAGAATGCATTATATGCACTCA
GCGCTGTGGGGCATTTTACTTTAGGTTGCGTATTGGAAGATCAAGAGCATCAAGTCGCTAAAGAAGAAAG
GGAAACACCTACTACTGATAGTATGCCGCCATTATTACGACAAGCTATCGAATTATTTGATCACCAAGGT
GCAGAGCCAGCCTTCTTATTCGGCCTTGAATTGATCATATGCGGATTAGAAAAACAACTTAAATGTGAAA
GTGGGTCCGCGTACAGCGGATCCCGGGAGTTCAGATCTTATGAGGGCAGAGGAAGTCTTCTAACATGCGG
TGACGTGGAGGAGAATCCCGGCCCTGAATTCATGACCGAGTACAAGCCCACGGTGCGCCTCGCCACCCGC
GACGACGTCCCCAGGGCCGTACGCACCCTCGCCGCCGCGTTCGCCGACTACCCCGCCACGCGCCACACCG
TCGATCCGGACCGCCACATCGAGCGGGTCACCGAGCTGCAAGAACTCTTCCTCACGCGCGTCGGGCTCGA
CATCGGCAAGGTGTGGGTCGCGGACGACGGCGCCGCGGTGGCGGTCTGGACCACGCCGGAGAGCGTCGAA
GCGGGGGCGGTGTTCGCCGAGATCGGCCCGCGCATGGCCGAGTTGAGCGGTTCCCGGCTGGCCGCGCAGC
AACAGATGGAAGGCCTCCTGGCGCCGCACCGGCCCAAGGAGCCCGCGTGGTTCCTGGCCACCGTCGGCGT
CTCGCCCGACCACCAGGGCAAGGGTCTGGGCAGCGCCGTCGTGCTCCCCGGAGTGGAGGCGGCCGAGCGC
GCCGGGGTGCCCGCCTTCCTGGAGACCTCCGCGCCCCGCAACCTCCCCTTCTACGAGCGGCTCGGCTTCA
CCGTCACCGCCGACGTCGAGGTGCCCGAAGGACCGCGCACCTGGTGCATGACCCGCAAGCCCGGTGCCTG
AGTCGACAATCAACCTCTGGATTACAAAATTTGTGGTTAACTAACTAAACTTGTTTATTGCAGCTTATAA
TGGTTACAAATAAAGCAATAGCATCACAAATTTCACAAATAAAGCATTTTTTTCACTGCATTCTAGTTGT
GGTTTGTCCAAACTCATCAATGTATCTTATCATGTCTGGAATTGACTCAAATGATGTCAATTAGTCTATC
AGAAGCTCATCTGGTCTCCCTTCCGGGGGACAAGACATCCCTGTTTAATATTTAAACAGCAGTGTTCCCA
AACTGGGTTCTTATATCCCTTGCTCTGGTCAACCAGGTTGCAGGGTTTCCTGTCCTCACAGGAACGAAGT
CCCTAAAGAAACAGTGGCAGCCAGGTTTAGCCCCGGAATTGACTGGATTCCTTTTTTAGGGCCCATTGGT
ATGGCTTTTTCCCCGTATCCCCCCAGGTGTCTGCAGGCTCAAAGAGCAGCGAGAAGCGTTCAGAGGAAAG
CGATCCCGTGCCACCTTCCCCGTGCCCGGGCTGTCCCCGCACGCTGCCGGCTCGGGGATGCGGGGGGAGC
GCCGGACCGGAGCGGAGCCCCGGGCGGCTCGCTGCTGCCCCCTAGCGGGGGAGGGACGTAATTACATCCC
TGGGGGCTTTGGGGGGGGGCTGTCCCTGATATCTATAACAAGAAAATATATATATAATAAGTTATCACGT
AAGTAGAACATGAAATAACAATATAATTATCGTATGAGTTAAATCTTAAAAGTCACGTAAAAGATAATCA
TGCGTCATTTTGACTCACGCGGTCGTTATAGTTCAAAATCAGTGACACTTACCGCATTGACAAGCACGCC
TCACGGGAGCTCCAAGCGGCGACTGAGATGTCCTAAATGCACAGCGACGGATTCGCGCTATTTAGAAAGA
GAGAGCAATATTTCAAGAATGCATGCGTCAATTTTACGCAGACTATCTTTCTAGGGTTAATCTAGCTGCA
TCAGGATCATATCGTCGGGTCTTTTTTCCGGCTCAGTCATCGCCCAAGCTGGCGCTATCTGGGCATCGGG
GAGGAAGAAGCCCGTGCCTTTTCCCGCGAGGTTGAAGCGGCATGGAAAGAGTTTGCCGAGGATGACTGCT
GCTGCATTGACGTTGAGCGAAAACGCACGTTTACCATGATGATTCGGGAAGGTGTGGCCATGCACGCCTT
TAACGGTGAACTGTTCGTTCAGGCCACCTGGGATACCAGTTCGTCGCGGCTTTTCCGGACACAGTTCCGG
ATGGTCAGCCCGAAGCGCATCAGCAACCCGAACAATACCGGCGACAGCCGGAACTGCCGTGCCGGTGTGC
AGATTAATGACAGCGGTGCGGCGCTGGGATATTACGTCAGCGAGGACGGGTATCCTGGCTGGATGCCGCA
GAAATGGACATGGATACCCCGTGAGTTACCCGGCGGGCGCGCTTGGCGTAATCATGGTCATAGCTGTTTC
CTGTGTGAAATTGTTATCCGCTCACAATTCCACACAACATACGAGCCGGAAGCATAAAGTGTAAAGCCTG
GGGTGCCTAATGAGTGAGCTAACTCACATTAATTGCGTTGCGCTCACTGCCCGCTTTCCAGTCGGGAAAC
CTGTCGTGCCAGCTGCATTAATGAATCGGCCAACGCGCGGGGAGAGGCGGTTTGCGTATTGGGCGCTCTT
CCGCTTCCTCGCTCACTGACTCGCTGCGCTCGGTCGTTCGGCTGCGGCGAGCGGTATCAGCTCACTCAAA
GGCGGTAATACGGTTATCCACAGAATCAGGGGATAACGCAGGAAAGAACATGTGAGCAAAAGGCCAGCAA
AAGGCCAGGAACCGTAAAAAGGCCGCGTTGCTGGCGTTTTTCCATAGGCTCCGCCCCCCTGACGAGCATC
ACAAAAATCGACGCTCAAGTCAGAGGTGGCGAAACCCGACAGGACTATAAAGATACCAGGCGTTTCCCCC
TGGAAGCTCCCTCGTGCGCTCTCCTGTTCCGACCCTGCCGCTTACCGGATACCTGTCCGCCTTTCTCCCT
TCGGGAAGCGTGGCGCTTTCTCATAGCTCACGCTGTAGGTATCTCAGTTCGGTGTAGGTCGTTCGCTCCA
AGCTGGGCTGTGTGCACGAACCCCCCGTTCAGCCCGACCGCTGCGCCTTATCCGGTAACTATCGTCTTGA
GTCCAACCCGGTAAGACACGACTTATCGCCACTGGCAGCAGCCACTGGTAACAGGATTAGCAGAGCGAGG
TATGTAGGCGGTGCTACAGAGTTCTTGAAGTGGTGGCCTAACTACGGCTACACTAGAAGAACAGTATTTG
GTATCTGCGCTCTGCTGAAGCCAGTTACCTTCGGAAAAAGAGTTGGTAGCTCTTGATCCGGCAAACAAAC
CACCGCTGGTAGCGGTGGTTTTTTTGTTTGCAAGCAGCAGATTACGCGCAGAAAAAAAGGATCTCAAGAA
GATCCTTTGATCTTTTCTACGGGGTCTGACGCTCAGTGGAACGAAAACTCACGTTAAGGGATTTTGGTCA
TGAGATTATCAAAAAGGATCTTCACCTAGATCCTTTTAAATTAAAAATGAAGTTTTAAATCAATCTAAAG
TATATATGAGTAAACTTGGTCTGACAGTTACCAATGCTTAATCAGTGAGGCACCTATCTCAGCGATCTGT
CTATTTCGTTCATCCATAGTTGCCTGACTCCCCGTCGTGTAGATAACTACGATACGGGAGGGCTTACCAT
CTGGCCCCAGTGCTGCAATGATACCGCGAGACCCACGCTCACCGGCTCCAGATTTATCAGCAATAAACCA
GCCAGCCGGAAGGGCCGAGCGCAGAAGTGGTCCTGCAACTTTATCCGCCTCCATCCAGTCTATTAATTGT
TGCCGGGAAGCTAGAGTAAGTAGTTCGCCAGTTAATAGTTTGCGCAACGTTGTTGCCATTGCTACAGGCA
TCGTGGTGTCACGCTCGTCGTTTGGTATGGCTTCATTCAGCTCCGGTTCCCAACGATCAAGGCGAGTTAC
ATGATCCCCCATGTTGTGCAAAAAAGCGGTTAGCTCCTTCGGTCCTCCGATCGTTGTCAGAAGTAAGTTG
GCCGCAGTGTTATCACTCATGGTTATGGCAGCACTGCATAATTCTCTTACTGTCATGCCATCCGTAAGAT
GCTTTTCTGTGACTGGTGAGTACTCAACCAAGTCATTCTGAGAATAGTGTATGCGGCGACCGAGTTGCTC
TTGCCCGGCGTCAATACGGGATAATACCGCGCCACATAGCAGAACTTTAAAAGTGCTCATCATTGGAAAA
CGTTCTTCGGGGCGAAAACTCTCAAGGATCTTACCGCTGTTGAGATCCAGTTCGATGTAACCCACTCGTG
CACCCAACTGATCTTCAGCATCTTTTACTTTCACCAGCGTTTCTGGGTGAGCAAAAACAGGAAGGCAAAA
TGCCGCAAAAAAGGGAATAAGGGCGACACGGAAATGTTGAATACTCAT
Features (pLannotate 1.2.2; 27 found; start..end, strand, type, name):
      1..105     -  promoter       AmpR promoter: bla
    158..586     -  rep_origin     f1 ori (sequence partly withheld): f1 bacteriophage origin of replication; arrow indicates direction of (+) strand synthesis
    591..746     -  CDS            lacZα (fragment): LacZα fragment of β-galactosidase; lacZ fragment
    748..867     +  CDS            B (fragment): PORTL_LAMBD - Experimental evidence at protein level: Swiss-Prot protein existence level 1. Forms the portal vertex of the capsid (PubMed:6228056, PubMed:6232391). This portal plays critical roles in head assembly, genome packaging, neck/tail attachment, and genome ejection (Probable). The portal protein multimerizes as a single ring-shaped homododecamer arranged around a central channel (PubMed:6232391). Binds to the terminase subunits to form the packaging machine (PubMed:7799432). From Escherichia phage lambda (Bacteriophage lambda).
   1358..1724    +  enhancer       CMV enhancer: human cytomegalovirus immediate early enhancer
   1725..1928    +  promoter       CMV promoter: human cytomegalovirus (CMV) immediate early promoter
   1930..1949    +  promoter       PLtetO-1 promoter (fragment): modified phage lambda PL promoter with tet operator sites (Lutz and Bujard, 1997)
   1951..1970    +  promoter       PLtetO-1 promoter (fragment): modified phage lambda PL promoter with tet operator sites (Lutz and Bujard, 1997)
   1978..2011    +  promoter       TRE3GV promoter (fragment): 3rd-generation Tet-responsive promoter that can be activated by binding of Tet-On® 3G, optimized for retroviral and lentiviral vectors
   2091..2552    +  CDS            SOD1: SODC_HUMAN - Experimental evidence at protein level: Swiss-Prot protein existence level 1. Destroys radicals which are normally produced within the cells and which are toxic to biological systems. From Homo sapiens (Human).
   2556..2576    +  CDS            FLAG (fragment): FLAG® epitope tag, followed by an enterokinase cleavage site
   2700..3162    +  misc_feature   IRES: internal ribosome entry site (IRES) of the encephalomyocarditis virus (EMCV)
   3210..3874    +  CDS            CopGFP (fragment): green fluorescent protein 2 from Pontellina plumata, also known as ppluGFP2 (Shagin et al., 2004)
   3995..4206    +  promoter       EF-1α core promoter: core promoter for human elongation factor EF-1α
   4219..4487    +  LTR            5' LTR (truncated): truncated 5' long terminal repeat (LTR) from human T-cell leukemia virus (HTLV) type 1
   4524..5144    +  CDS            tetR: TETR2_ECOLX - Experimental evidence at protein level: Swiss-Prot protein existence level 1. TetR is the repressor of the tetracycline resistance element; its N-terminal region forms a helix-turn-helix structure and binds DNA. Binding of tetracycline to TetR reduces the repressor affinity for the tetracycline resistance gene (tetA) promoter operator sites. From Escherichia coli.
   5238..5837    +  CDS            PuroR: puromycin N-acetyltransferase; pac from Streptomyces alboniger; confers resistance to puromycin
   5844..5871    +  misc_feature   WPRE (fragment): woodchuck hepatitis virus posttranscriptional regulatory element
   5884..6005    +  polyA_signal   SV40 poly(A) signal: SV40 polyadenylation signal
   6023..6115    +  ncRNA          G-CSF SLDE: Accession: RF00183 - G-CSF factor stem-loop destabilising element (SLDE)
   6812..7279    +  CDS            B (fragment): PORTL_LAMBD - Experimental evidence at protein level: Swiss-Prot protein existence level 1. Forms the portal vertex of the capsid (PubMed:6228056, PubMed:6232391). This portal plays critical roles in head assembly, genome packaging, neck/tail attachment, and genome ejection (Probable). The portal protein multimerizes as a single ring-shaped homododecamer arranged around a central channel (PubMed:6232391). Binds to the terminase subunits to form the packaging machine (PubMed:7799432). From Escherichia phage lambda (Bacteriophage lambda).
   7317..7333    -  protein_bind   lac operator: The lac repressor binds to the lac operator to inhibit transcription in E. coli. This inhibition can be relieved by adding lactose or isopropyl-β-D-thiogalactopyranoside (IPTG). lac repressor encoded by lacI
   7341..7371    -  promoter       lac promoter: promoter for the E. coli lac operon
   7386..7407    -  protein_bind   CAP binding site: CAP binding activates transcription in the presence of cAMP. E. coli catabolite activator protein
   7420..7512    -  CDS            lacI (fragment): lac repressor; lacI; The lac repressor binds to the lac operator to inhibit transcription in E. coli. This inhibition can be relieved by adding lactose or isopropyl-β-D-thiogalactopyranoside (IPTG).
   7695..8283    -  rep_origin     ori: high-copy-number ColE1/pMB1/pBR322/pUC origin of replication
   8454..9314    -  CDS            AmpR: β-lactamase; bla; confers resistance to ampicillin, carbenicillin, and related antibiotics
