[The description below was written by a language model from this plasmid's Addgene catalogue record and pLannotate feature annotations shown in this document.]
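Description:
pB-TR-hSOD1 is a 9.3 kb mammalian expression plasmid built on a piggyBac transposon backbone, derived from a commercial cumate-inducible PB-CuO-CMV-MCS-EF1α-CymR-T2A-Puro vector. In this derivative the cumate operator and repressor were replaced with the tetracycline operator and Tet repressor. It is propagated in E. coli through a high-copy ColE1/pUC-type origin with ampicillin selection (AmpR), and it also carries an f1 origin and remnants of a lacZα/lac promoter cloning region. The automated annotation does not mark the piggyBac terminal repeats, although the catalogue describes the vector as a transposon system. Stable genomic integration would therefore depend on a piggyBac transposase supplied separately.

The payload is human SOD1 (superoxide dismutase 1) with a C-terminal FLAG epitope, cloned between NheI and NotI. It sits downstream of a CMV enhancer/promoter that is followed by two tet operator sites. A second cassette uses an EF-1α core promoter with an HTLV-1 LTR-derived element to express TetR and puromycin N-acetyltransferase constitutively, presumably linked by the T2A of the parental design. This cassette is followed by a short WPRE fragment and an SV40 polyadenylation signal. TetR binds the operators and holds the CMV promoter off, and adding tetracycline or an analogue releases the repressor and switches on SOD1-FLAG. The feature table also shows an EMCV IRES followed by a CopGFP coding fragment downstream of SOD1. This is not mentioned in the catalogue entry, but it would couple a green fluorescent reporter to the induced transcript.

Puromycin selects for stably transposed cells. The associated work used such inducible lines for in-cell NMR studies of protein structure and interactions in human cells and 3D tissue models.
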