Addgene plasmid #232478: pB-TR-hSOD1
Purpose: Tetracycline inducible PiggyBac vector expressing human SOD1gene including flag-tag (DYKDDDDK) on the 3' end
Depositing lab: Lukas Trantirek. Depositing organization: CEITEC Masaryk University. Publication: Protein structure and interactions elucidated with in-cell NMR for different cell cycle phases and in 3D human tissue models. Rynes J, Istvankova E, Dzurov Krafcikova M, Luchinat E, Barbieri L, Banci L, Kamarytova K, Loja T, Fafilek B, Rico-Llanos G, Krejci P, Macurek L, Foldynova-Trantirkova S, Trantirek L. Commun Biol. 2025 Feb 7;8(1):194. doi: 10.1038/s42003-025-07607-w. PubMed 39920376.
Backbone
  Vector backbone: modified PB-CuO-CMV-MCS-EF1a-CymR-T2A-Puro piggyBac Inducible cDNA Cloning and Expression Vector
  Backbone manufacturer: SBI -System Biosciences
  Backbone size w/o insert (bp): 8848
  Total vector size (bp): 9314
  Modifications to backbone: the cumate operator (CuO) and repressor (CuR) were replaced with the tetracycline operator (TetO) and repressor (TetRep; TR)
  Vector type: Mammalian Expression ; transposon system
  Selectable markers: Puromycin
Growth in bacteria
  Bacterial resistance: Ampicillin, 100 μg/mL
  Growth temperature: 37°C
  Growth strain: DH5alpha
  Copy number: Unknown
Gene/Insert
  Gene/Insert name: Homo sapiens superoxide dismutase 1 (alt name: SOD1)
  Species: H. sapiens (human)
  Insert size (bp): 461
  GenBank ID: EF151142.1
  Entrez Gene: SOD1 (a.k.a. ALS, ALS1, HEL-S-44, IPOA, SOD, STAHP, hSod1, homodimer)
  Promoter: CMV-TetO
  Tag / fusion protein: DYKDDDDK (FLAG-tag) (C terminal on insert)
  Cloning method: Restriction Enzyme; 5′ cloning site NheI (not destroyed); 3′ cloning site NotI (not destroyed)
  Sequencing primers: 5′ AGACGCCATCCACGCTGTTTTGACCTC; 3′ agggtgcgtacggccctggggacgt
Terms and licenses: Academic/Nonprofit Terms; Industry Terms: Not Available to Industry
How to cite: pB-TR-hSOD1 was a gift from Lukas Trantirek (Addgene plasmid # 232478 ; http://n2t.net/addgene:232478 ; RRID:Addgene_232478)
